>Addgene plasmid #19765 | pLV-tetO-Sox2 | depositor full sequence | sequence record 9363 | Author sequence
GTCGACGGATCGGGAGATCTCCCGATCCCCTATGGTGCACTCTCAGTACAATCTGCTCTGATGCCGCATA
GTTAAGCCAGTATCTGCTCCCTGCTTGTGTGTTGGAGGTCGCTGAGTAGTGCGCGAGCAAAATTTAAGCT
ACAACAAGGCAAGGCTTGACCGACAATTGCATGAAGAATCTGCTTAGGGTTAGGCGTTTTGCGCTGCTTC
GCGATGTACGGGCCAGATATACGCGTTGACATTGATTATTGACTAGTTATTAATAGTAATCAATTACGGG
GTCATTAGTTCATAGCCCATATATGGAGTTCCGCGTTACATAACTTACGGTAAATGGCCCGCCTGGCTGA
CCGCCCAACGACCCCCGCCCATTGACGTCAATAATGACGTATGTTCCCATAGTAACGCCAATAGGGACTT
TCCATTGACGTCAATGGGTGGAGTATTTACGGTAAACTGCCCACTTGGCAGTACATCAAGTGTATCATAT
GCCAAGTACGCCCCCTATTGACGTCAATGACGGTAAATGGCCCGCCTGGCATTATGCCCAGTACATGACC
TTATGGGACTTTCCTACTTGGCAGTACATCTACGTATTAGTCATCGCTATTACCATGGTGATGCGGTTTT
GGCAGTACATCAATGGGCGTGGATAGCGGTTTGACTCACGGGGATTTCCAAGTCTCCACCCCATTGACGT
CAATGGGAGTTTGTTTTGGCACCAAAATCAACGGGACTTTCCAAAATGTCGTAACAACTCCGCCCCATTG
ACGCAAATGGGCGGTAGGCGTGTACGGTGGGAGGTCTATATAAGCAGCGCGTTTTGCCTGTACTGGGTCT
CTCTGGTTAGACCAGATCTGAGCCTGGGAGCTCTCTGGCTAACTAGGGAACCCACTGCTTAAGCCTCAAT
AAAGCTTGCCTTGAGTGCTTCAAGTAGTGTGTGCCCGTCTGTTGTGTGACTCTGGTAACTAGAGATCCCT
CAGACCCTTTTAGTCAGTGTGGAAAATCTCTAGCAGTGGCGCCCGAACAGGGACTTGAAAGCGAAAGGGA
AACCAGAGGAGCTCTCTCGACGCAGGACTCGGCTTGCTGAAGCGCGCACGGCAAGAGGCGAGGGGCGGCG
ACTGGTGAGTACGCCAAAAATTTTGACTAGCGGAGGCTAGAAGGAGAGAGATGGGTGCGAGAGCGTCAGT
ATTAAGCGGGGGAGAATTAGATCGCGATGGGAAAAAATTCGGTTAAGGCCAGGGGGAAAGAAAAAATATA
AATTAAAACATATAGTATGGGCAAGCAGGGAGCTAGAACGATTCGCAGTTAATCCTGGCCTGTTAGAAAC
ATCAGAAGGCTGTAGACAAATACTGGGACAGCTACAACCATCCCTTCAGACAGGATCAGAAGAACTTAGA
TCATTATATAATACAGTAGCAACCCTCTATTGTGTGCATCAAAGGATAGAGATAAAAGACACCAAGGAAG
CTTTAGACAAGATAGAGGAAGAGCAAAACAAAAGTAAGACCACCGCACAGCAAGCGGCCGCTGATCTTCA
GACCTGGAGGAGGAGATATGAGGGACAATTGGAGAAGTGAATTATATAAATATAAAGTAGTAAAAATTGA
ACCATTAGGAGTAGCACCCACCAAGGCAAAGAGAAGAGTGGTGCAGAGAGAAAAAAGAGCAGTGGGAATA
GGAGCTTTGTTCCTTGGGTTCTTGGGAGCAGCAGGAAGCACTATGGGCGCAGCGTCAATGACGCTGACGG
TACAGGCCAGACAATTATTGTCTGGTATAGTGCAGCAGCAGAACAATTTGCTGAGGGCTATTGAGGCGCA
ACAGCATCTGTTGCAACTCACAGTCTGGGGCATCAAGCAGCTCCAGGCAAGAATCCTGGCTGTGGAAAGA
TACCTAAAGGATCAACAGCTCCTGGGGATTTGGGGTTGCTCTGGAAAACTCATTTGCACCACTGCTGTGC
CTTGGAATGCTAGTTGGAGTAATAAATCTCTGGAACAGATTTGGAATCACACGACCTGGATGGAGTGGGA
CAGAGAAATTAACAATTACACAAGCTTAATACACTCCTTAATTGAAGAATCGCAAAACCAGCAAGAAAAG
AATGAACAAGAATTATTGGAATTAGATAAATGGGCAAGTTTGTGGAATTGGTTTAACATAACAAATTGGC
TGTGGTATATAAAATTATTCATAATGATAGTAGGAGGCTTGGTAGGTTTAAGAATAGTTTTTGCTGTACT
TTCTATAGTGAATAGAGTTAGGCAGGGATATTCACCATTATCGTTTCAGACCCACCTCCCAACCCCGAGG
GGACCCGACAGGCCCGAAGGAATAGAAGAAGAAGGTGGAGAGAGAGACAGAGACAGATCCATTCGATTAG
TGAACGGATCGGCACTGCGTGCGCCAATTCTGCAGACAAATGGCAGTATTCATCCACAATTTTAAAAGAA
AAGGGGGGATTGGGGGGTACAGTGCAGGGGAAAGAATAGTAGACATAATAGCAACAGACATACAAACTAA
AGAATTACAAAAACAAATTACAAAAATTCAAAATTTTCGGGTTTATTACAGGGACAGCAGAGATCCAGTT
TGGTTATCGAGTTTACCACTCCCTATCAGTGATAGAGAAAAGTGAAAGTCGAGTTTACCACTCCCTATCA
GTGATAGAGAAAAGTGAAAGTCGAGTTTACCACTCCCTATCAGTGATAGAGAAAAGTGAAAGTCGAGTTT
ACCACTCCCTATCAGTGATAGAGAAAAGTGAAAGTCGAGTTTACCACTCCCTATCAGTGATAGAGAAAAG
TGAAAGTCGAGTTTACCACTCCCTATCAGTGATAGAGAAAAGTGAAAGTCGAGTTTACCACTCCCTATCA
GTGATAGAGAAAAGTGAAAGTCGAGCTCGGTACCCGGGTCGAGTAGGCGTGTACGGTGGGAGGCCTATAT
AAGCAGAGCTCGTTTAGTGAACCGTCAGATCGCCTGGAGACGCCATCCACGCTGTTTTGACCTCCATAGA
AGACACCGGGACCGATCCAGCCTCCGCGGCCCCGAATTCTCCACCATGTATAACATGATGGAGACGGAGC
TGAAGCCGCCGGGCCCGCAGCAAGCTTCGGGGGGCGGCGGCGGAGGAGGCAACGCCACGGCGGCGGCGAC
CGGCGGCAACCAGAAGAACAGCCCGGACCGCGTCAAGAGGCCCATGAACGCCTTCATGGTATGGTCCCGG
GGGCAGCGGCGTAAGATGGCCCAGGAGAACCCCAAGATGCACAACTCGGAGATCAGCAAGCGCCTGGGCG
CGGAGTGGAAACTTTTGTCCGAGACCGAGAAGCGGCCGTTCATCGACGAGGCCAAGCGGCTGCGCGCTCT
GCACATGAAGGAGCACCCGGATTATAAATACCGGCCGCGGCGGAAAACCAAGACGCTCATGAAGAAGGAT
AAGTACACGCTTCCCGGAGGCTTGCTGGCCCCCGGCGGGAACAGCATGGCGAGCGGGGTTGGGGTGGGCG
CCGGCCTGGGTGCGGGCGTGAACCAGCGCATGGACAGCTACGCGCACATGAACGGCTGGAGCAACGGCAG
CTACAGCATGATGCAGGAGCAGCTGGGCTACCCGCAGCACCCGGGCCTCAACGCTCACGGCGCGGCACAG
ATGCAACCGATGCACCGCTACGACGTCAGCGCCCTGCAGTACAACTCCATGACCAGCTCGCAGACCTACA
TGAACGGCTCGCCCACCTACAGCATGTCCTACTCGCAGCAGGGCACCCCCGGTATGGCGCTGGGCTCCAT
GGGCTCTGTGGTCAAGTCCGAGGCCAGCTCCAGCCCCCCCGTGGTTACCTCTTCCTCCCACTCCAGGGCG
CCCTGCCAGGCCGGGGACCTCCGGGACATGATCAGCATGTACCTCCCCGGCGCCGAGGTGCCGGAGCCCG
CTGCGCCCAGTAGACTGCACATGGCCCAGCACTACCAGAGCGGCCCGGTGCCCGGCACGGCCATTAACGG
CACACTGCCCCTGTCGCACATGTGAGAATTCGATATCAAGCTTATCGATAATCAACCTCTGGATTACAAA
ATTTGTGAAAGATTGACTGGTATTCTTAACTATGTTGCTCCTTTTACGCTATGTGGATACGCTGCTTTAA
TGCCTTTGTATCATGCTATTGCTTCCCGTATGGCTTTCATTTTCTCCTCCTTGTATAAATCCTGGTTGCT
GTCTCTTTATGAGGAGTTGTGGCCCGTTGTCAGGCAACGTGGCGTGGTGTGCACTGTGTTTGCTGACGCA
ACCCCCACTGGTTGGGGCATTGCCACCACCTGTCAGCTCCTTTCCGGGACTTTCGCTTTCCCCCTCCCTA
TTGCCACGGCGGAACTCATCGCCGCCTGCCTTGCCCGCTGCTGGACAGGGGCTCGGCTGTTGGGCACTGA
CAATTCCGTGGTGTTGTCGGGGAAATCATCGTCCTTTCCTTGGCTGCTCGCCTGTGTTGCCACCTGGATT
CTGCGCGGGACGTCCTTCTGCTACGTCCCTTCGGCCCTCAATCCAGCGGACCTTCCTTCCCGCGGCCTGC
TGCCGGCTCTGCGGCCTCTTCCGCGTCTTCGCCTTCGCCCTCAGACGAGTCGGATCTCCCTTTGGGCCGC
CTCCCCGCATCGATACCGTCGACCTCGAGACCTAGAAAAACATGGAGCAATCACAAGTAGCAATACAGCA
GCTACCAATGCTGATTGTGCCTGGCTAGAAGCACAAGAGGAGGAGGAGGTGGGTTTTCCAGTCACACCTC
AGGTACCTTTAAGACCAATGACTTACAAGGCAGCTGTAGATCTTAGCCACTTTTTAAAAGAAAAGGGGGG
ACTGGAAGGGCTAATTCACTCCCAACGAAGACAAGATATCCTTGATCTGTGGATCTACCACACACAAGGC
TACTTCCCTGATTGGCAGAACTACACACCAGGGCCAGGGATCAGATATCCACTGACCTTTGGATGGTGCT
ACAAGCTAGTACCAGTTGAGCAAGAGAAGGTAGAAGAAGCCAATGAAGGAGAGAACACCCGCTTGTTACA
CCCTGTGAGCCTGCATGGGATGGATGACCCGGAGAGAGAAGTATTAGAGTGGAGGTTTGACAGCCGCCTA
GCATTTCATCACATGGCCCGAGAGCTGCATCCGGACTGTACTGGGTCTCTCTGGTTAGACCAGATCTGAG
CCTGGGAGCTCTCTGGCTAACTAGGGAACCCACTGCTTAAGCCTCAATAAAGCTTGCCTTGAGTGCTTCA
AGTAGTGTGTGCCCGTCTGTTGTGTGACTCTGGTAACTAGAGATCCCTCAGACCCTTTTAGTCAGTGTGG
AAAATCTCTAGCAGGGCCCGTTTAAACCCGCTGATCAGCCTCGACTGTGCCTTCTAGTTGCCAGCCATCT
GTTGTTTGCCCCTCCCCCGTGCCTTCCTTGACCCTGGAAGGTGCCACTCCCACTGTCCTTTCCTAATAAA
ATGAGGAAATTGCATCGCATTGTCTGAGTAGGTGTCATTCTATTCTGGGGGGTGGGGTGGGGCAGGACAG
CAAGGGGGAGGATTGGGAAGACAATAGCAGGCATGCTGGGGATGCGGTGGGCTCTATGGCTTCTGAGGCG
GAAAGAACCAGCTGGGGCTCTAGGGGGTATCCCC
[124 nt withheld, positions 5635-5758]
C
[91 nt withheld, positions 5760-5850]
A
[49 nt withheld, positions 5852-5900]
CCTTTGACGTTGGAGTCCACGTTCTTT
[37 nt withheld, positions 5928-5964]
ACCCTATCTCGGTCTATTCTTTTGATTTATAAGGGATTTTGCCGATTTCGGCCTATTGGTTAAAAAATGA
GCTGATTTAACAAAAATTTAACGCGAATTAATTCTGTGGAATGTGTGTCAGTTAGGGTGTGGAAAGTCCC
CAGGCTCCCCAGCAGGCAGAAGTATGCAAAGCATGCATCTCAATTAGTCAGCAACCAGGTGTGGAAAGTC
CCCAGGCTCCCCAGCAGGCAGAAGTATGCAAAGCATGCATCTCAATTAGTCAGCAACCATAGTCCCGCCC
CTAACTCCGCCCATCCCGCCCCTAACTCCGCCCAGTTCCGCCCATTCTCCGCCCCATGGCTGACTAATTT
TTTTTATTTATGCAGAGGCCGAGGCCGCCTCTGCCTCTGAGCTATTCCAGAAGTAGTGAGGAGGCTTTTT
TGGAGGCCTAGGCTTTTGCAAAAAGCTCCCGGGAGCTTGTATATCCATTTTCGGATCTGATCAGCACGTG
TTGACAATTAATCATCGGCATAGTATATCGGCATAGTATAATACGACAAGGTGAGGAACTAAACCATGGC
CAAGTTGACCAGTGCCGTTCCGGTGCTCACCGCGCGCGACGTCGCCGGAGCGGTCGAGTTCTGGACCGAC
CGGCTCGGGTTCTCCCGGGACTTCGTGGAGGACGACTTCGCCGGTGTGGTCCGGGACGACGTGACCCTGT
TCATCAGCGCGGTCCAGGACCAGGTGGTGCCGGACAACACCCTGGCCTGGGTGTGGGTGCGCGGCCTGGA
CGAGCTGTACGCCGAGTGGTCGGAGGTCGTGTCCACGAACTTCCGGGACGCCTCCGGGCCGGCCATGACC
GAGATCGGCGAGCAGCCGTGGGGGCGGGAGTTCGCCCTGCGCGACCCGGCCGGCAACTGCGTGCACTTCG
TGGCCGAGGAGCAGGACTGACACGTGCTACGAGATTTCGATTCCACCGCCGCCTTCTATGAAAGGTTGGG
CTTCGGAATCGTTTTCCGGGACGCCGGCTGGATGATCCTCCAGCGCGGGGATCTCATGCTGGAGTTCTTC
GCCCACCCCAACTTGTTTATTGCAGCTTATAATGGTTACAAATAAAGCAATAGCATCACAAATTTCACAA
ATAAAGCATTTTTTTCACTGCATTCTAGTTGTGGTTTGTCCAAACTCATCAATGTATCTTATCATGTCTG
TATACCGTCGACCTCTAGCTAGAGCTTGGCGTAATCATGGTCATAGCTGTTTCCTGTGTGAAATTGTTAT
CCGCTCACAATTCCACACAACATACGAGCCGGAAGCATAAAGTGTAAAGCCTGGGGTGCCTAATGAGTGA
GCTAACTCACATTAATTGCGTTGCGCTCACTGCCCGCTTTCCAGTCGGGAAACCTGTCGTGCCAGCTGCA
TTAATGAATCGGCCAACGCGCGGGGAGAGGCGGTTTGCGTATTGGGCGCTCTTCCGCTTCCTCGCTCACT
GACTCGCTGCGCTCGGTCGTTCGGCTGCGGCGAGCGGTATCAGCTCACTCAAAGGCGGTAATACGGTTAT
CCACAGAATCAGGGGATAACGCAGGAAAGAACATGTGAGCAAAAGGCCAGCAAAAGGCCAGGAACCGTAA
AAAGGCCGCGTTGCTGGCGTTTTTCCATAGGCTCCGCCCCCCTGACGAGCATCACAAAAATCGACGCTCA
AGTCAGAGGTGGCGAAACCCGACAGGACTATAAAGATACCAGGCGTTTCCCCCTGGAAGCTCCCTCGTGC
GCTCTCCTGTTCCGACCCTGCCGCTTACCGGATACCTGTCCGCCTTTCTCCCTTCGGGAAGCGTGGCGCT
TTCTCATAGCTCACGCTGTAGGTATCTCAGTTCGGTGTAGGTCGTTCGCTCCAAGCTGGGCTGTGTGCAC
GAACCCCCCGTTCAGCCCGACCGCTGCGCCTTATCCGGTAACTATCGTCTTGAGTCCAACCCGGTAAGAC
ACGACTTATCGCCACTGGCAGCAGCCACTGGTAACAGGATTAGCAGAGCGAGGTATGTAGGCGGTGCTAC
AGAGTTCTTGAAGTGGTGGCCTAACTACGGCTACACTAGAAGAACAGTATTTGGTATCTGCGCTCTGCTG
AAGCCAGTTACCTTCGGAAAAAGAGTTGGTAGCTCTTGATCCGGCAAACAAACCACCGCTGGTAGCGGTG
GTTTTTTTGTTTGCAAGCAGCAGATTACGCGCAGAAAAAAAGGATCTCAAGAAGATCCTTTGATCTTTTC
TACGGGGTCTGACGCTCAGTGGAACGAAAACTCACGTTAAGGGATTTTGGTCATGAGATTATCAAAAAGG
ATCTTCACCTAGATCCTTTTAAATTAAAAATGAAGTTTTAAATCAATCTAAAGTATATATGAGTAAACTT
GGTCTGACAGTTACCAATGCTTAATCAGTGAGGCACCTATCTCAGCGATCTGTCTATTTCGTTCATCCAT
AGTTGCCTGACTCCCCGTCGTGTAGATAACTACGATACGGGAGGGCTTACCATCTGGCCCCAGTGCTGCA
ATGATACCGCGAGACCCACGCTCACCGGCTCCAGATTTATCAGCAATAAACCAGCCAGCCGGAAGGGCCG
AGCGCAGAAGTGGTCCTGCAACTTTATCCGCCTCCATCCAGTCTATTAATTGTTGCCGGGAAGCTAGAGT
AAGTAGTTCGCCAGTTAATAGTTTGCGCAACGTTGTTGCCATTGCTACAGGCATCGTGGTGTCACGCTCG
TCGTTTGGTATGGCTTCATTCAGCTCCGGTTCCCAACGATCAAGGCGAGTTACATGATCCCCCATGTTGT
GCAAAAAAGCGGTTAGCTCCTTCGGTCCTCCGATCGTTGTCAGAAGTAAGTTGGCCGCAGTGTTATCACT
CATGGTTATGGCAGCACTGCATAATTCTCTTACTGTCATGCCATCCGTAAGATGCTTTTCTGTGACTGGT
GAGTACTCAACCAAGTCATTCTGAGAATAGTGTATGCGGCGACCGAGTTGCTCTTGCCCGGCGTCAATAC
GGGATAATACCGCGCCACATAGCAGAACTTTAAAAGTGCTCATCATTGGAAAACGTTCTTCGGGGCGAAA
ACTCTCAAGGATCTTACCGCTGTTGAGATCCAGTTCGATGTAACCCACTCGTGCACCCAACTGATCTTCA
GCATCTTTTACTTTCACCAGCGTTTCTGGGTGAGCAAAAACAGGAAGGCAAAATGCCGCAAAAAAGGGAA
TAAGGGCGACACGGAAATGTTGAATACTCATACTCTTCCTTTTTCAATATTATTGAAGCATTTATCAGGG
TTATTGTCTCATGAGCGGATACATATTTGAATGTATTTAGAAAAATAAACAAATAGGGGTTCCGCGCACA
TTTCCCCGAAAAGTGCCACCTGAC
Features (pLannotate 1.2.2; 32 found; start..end, strand, type, name):
     31..83      -  misc_feature   bom (fragment): basis of mobility region from pBR322
    238..617     +  enhancer       CMV enhancer: human cytomegalovirus immediate early enhancer
    618..817     +  promoter       CMV promoter: human cytomegalovirus (CMV) immediate early promoter
    835..1015    +  LTR            5' LTR (truncated): truncated 5' long terminal repeat (LTR) from HIV-1
   1062..1187    +  misc_feature   HIV-1 Ψ: packaging signal of human immunodeficiency virus type 1
   1171..1534    +  CDS            HIV-1 gag (fragment): gag protein from human immunodeficiency virus 1; gag
   1680..1913    +  misc_feature   RRE: The Rev response element (RRE) of HIV-1 allows for Rev-dependent mRNA export from the nucleus to the cytoplasm.
   2290..2390    +  CDS            Rev (fragment): human immunodeficiency virus 1 (HIV-1) Rev protein; rev; enhances nuclear export of unspliced and incompletely spliced viral mRNAs
   2440..2557    +  misc_feature   cPPT/CTS: central polypurine tract and central termination sequence of HIV-1
   2610..2880    +  protein_bind   tetracycline response element: contains seven copies of the tetracycline operator tetO tetracycline repressor TetR
   2891..2908    +  misc_feature   MCS (fragment): pUC18/19 multiple cloning site
   2913..2950    +  promoter       minimal CMV promoter: human cytomegalovirus (CMV) immediate early promoter
   3056..4012    +  CDS            Sox2: SOX2_MOUSE - Also known as Sox-2. Experimental evidence at protein level: Swiss-Prot protein existence level 1. Transcription factor that forms a trimeric complex with POU5F1 (OCT3/4) on DNA and controls the expression of a number of genes involved in embryonic development such as YES1, FGF4, UTF1 and ZFP206 (PubMed:15863505, PubMed:17097055, PubMed:19740739). Binds to the proximal enhancer region of NANOG (PubMed:15863505). Critical for early embryogenesis and for embryonic stem cell pluripotency (By similarity). Downstream SRRT target that mediates the promotion of neural stem cell self-rene
   4016..4040    +  misc_feature   MCS (fragment): pBluescript multiple cloning site
   4040..4628    +  misc_feature   WPRE: woodchuck hepatitis virus posttranscriptional regulatory element
   4565..5146    +  CDS            nef (fragment): NEF_HV1H2 - Experimental evidence at protein level: Swiss-Prot protein existence level 1. Extracellular Nef protein targets CD4(+) T-lymphocytes for apoptosis by interacting with CXCR4 surface receptors. From Human immunodeficiency virus type 1 group M subtype B (isolate HXB2) (HIV-1).
   5153..5333    +  LTR            5' LTR (truncated): truncated 5' long terminal repeat (LTR) from HIV-1
   5365..5589    +  polyA_signal   bGH poly(A) signal: bovine growth hormone polyadenylation signal
   5593..5614    +  promoter       SV40 promoter (fragment): SV40 enhancer and early promoter
   5635..6063    +  rep_origin     f1 ori (sequence partly withheld): f1 bacteriophage origin of replication; arrow indicates direction of (+) strand synthesis
   6077..6406    +  promoter       SV40 promoter: SV40 enhancer and early promoter
   6454..6501    +  promoter       EM7 promoter: synthetic bacterial promoter&nbsp
   6520..6894    +  CDS            BleoR: antibiotic-binding protein; Sh ble from Streptoalloteichus hindustanus; confers resistance to bleomycin, phleomycin, and Zeocin™
   6904..7029    +  CDS            ble (fragment): BLE_KLEPN - Experimental evidence at protein level: Swiss-Prot protein existence level 1. Binding protein with a strong affinity to the bleomycin family of antibiotics. Binds to CL990; an antimitotic-antibiotic compound. From Klebsiella pneumoniae.
   7024..7145    +  polyA_signal   SV40 poly(A) signal: SV40 polyadenylation signal
   7218..7234    -  protein_bind   lac operator: The lac repressor binds to the lac operator to inhibit transcription in E. coli. This inhibition can be relieved by adding lactose or isopropyl-β-D-thiogalactopyranoside (IPTG). lac repressor encoded by lacI
   7242..7272    -  promoter       lac promoter: promoter for the E. coli lac operon
   7287..7308    -  protein_bind   CAP binding site: CAP binding activates transcription in the presence of cAMP. E. coli catabolite activator protein
   7321..7413    -  CDS            lacI (fragment): lac repressor; lacI; The lac repressor binds to the lac operator to inhibit transcription in E. coli. This inhibition can be relieved by adding lactose or isopropyl-β-D-thiogalactopyranoside (IPTG).
   7596..8184    -  rep_origin     ori: high-copy-number ColE1/pMB1/pBR322/pUC origin of replication
   8355..9215    -  CDS            AmpR: β-lactamase; bla; confers resistance to ampicillin, carbenicillin, and related antibiotics
   9216..9320    -  promoter       AmpR promoter: bla
