[The description below was written by a language model from this plasmid's Addgene catalogue record and pLannotate feature annotations shown in this document.]
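Description:
pLV-tetO-Sox2 is a doxycycline/tetracycline-inducible, HIV-1-based lentiviral transfer plasmid carrying the mouse Sox2 cDNA. It was built on FUdeltaGW, a GFP-deleted derivative of FUGW. To create the LV-tetO vector, the ubiquitin promoter was removed and replaced with tetO sequences taken from pTet-Splice. The Sox2 cDNA was then inserted at a unique EcoRI site. In bacteria the plasmid replicates from a high-copy ColE1/pUC-type origin and is selected with ampicillin (AmpR). An f1 origin is also present. Outside the viral region, the backbone carries an SV40/EM7-driven BleoR (Zeocin resistance) cassette with an SV40 poly(A) signal. The catalogue backbone size (about 9.9 kb without insert) does not match the 9,348-nt depositor sequence, and the record does not explain the difference.

The viral genome is transcribed in packaging cells from a CMV enhancer/promoter fused to a truncated 5' LTR. Downstream lie the Ψ packaging signal with a partial gag sequence, the RRE for Rev-dependent nuclear export, and the cPPT/CTS. The internal expression cassette consists of a tetracycline response element with seven tetO copies and a minimal CMV promoter driving Sox2. It is followed by a WPRE to boost transcript expression, a truncated 3' LTR, and a bGH poly(A) signal. Sox2 expression depends on a tetracycline-controlled transactivator, which this plasmid does not encode and which must be supplied separately.

The vector belongs to a matched set that also expresses Oct4, Klf4 and c-Myc (T58A). The set was made for temporally controlled expression of reprogramming factors when converting mouse fibroblasts into induced pluripotent stem cells.
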