Addgene plasmid #19765: pLV-tetO-Sox2
Depositing lab: Konrad Hochedlinger. Depositing organization: Massachusetts General Hospital. Publication: Defining molecular cornerstones during fibroblast to iPS cell reprogramming in mouse. Stadtfeld M, Maherali N, Breault DT, Hochedlinger K. Cell Stem Cell. 2008 Mar 6. 2(3):230-40. 10.1016/j.stem.2008.02.001 PubMed 18371448.
Backbone
  Vector backbone: FUdeltaGW
  Backbone size w/o insert (bp): 9941
  Vector type: Mammalian Expression, Lentiviral
Growth in bacteria
  Bacterial resistance: Ampicillin, 100 μg/mL
  Growth temperature: 37°C
  Growth strain: Stbl3
  Growth instructions: Stbl3
  Copy number: High Copy
Gene/Insert
  Gene/Insert name: Sox2
  Species: M. musculus (mouse)
  Insert size (bp): 950
  Entrez Gene: Sox2 (a.k.a. Sox-2, lcc, ysb)
  Cloning method: Restriction Enzyme; 5′ cloning site EcoRI (not destroyed); 3′ cloning site EcoRI (not destroyed)
  Sequencing primers: 5′ CMV-F
Terms and licenses: Academic/Nonprofit Terms; Industry Terms: Not Available to Industry
Depositor comments: From article: A tet-inducible lentivirus called LV-tetO was generated by removing the EcoRI/PacI fragment containing the ubiquitin promoter elements from the FUdeltaGW vector (modified from FUGW by removal of GFP with EcoRI-XbaI and re-creation of the EcoRI site) and replacing it with tetO sequences derived from pTet-Splice by EcoRI/XhoI digestion.cDNAs for c-Myc (T58A mutant), Klf4, Oct4, and Sox2 were isolated from pMIG or pMX vectors and cloned into LV-tetO using a unique EcoRI restriction site.
How to cite: pLV-tetO-Sox2 was a gift from Konrad Hochedlinger (Addgene plasmid # 19765 ; http://n2t.net/addgene:19765 ; RRID:Addgene_19765)
