>Addgene plasmid #19765 | pLV-tetO-Sox2 | addgene partial sequence | sequence record 25423 | 19765 with CMV-F
NGNNGCGCGTTTTGCCTGTNCTGGGTCTCTCTGGTTAGACCAGATCTGAGCCTGGGAGCTCTCTGGCTAA
CTAGGGAACCCACTGCTTAAGCCTCAATAAAGCTTGCCTTGAGTGCTTCAAGTAGTGTGTGCCCGTCTGT
TGTGTGACTCTGGTAACTAGAGATCCCTCAGACCCTTTTAGTCAGTGTGGAAAATCTCTAGCAGTGGCGC
CCGAACAGGGACTTGAAAGCGAAAGGGAAACCAGAGGAGCTCTCTCGACGCANGACTCGGCTTGCTGAAG
CGCGCACGGCAAGAGGCGAGGGGCGGCGACTGGTGAGTACGCCAAAAATTTTGACTAGCGGAGGCTAGAA
GGAGAGAGATGGGTGCGAGAGCGTCAGTATTAAGCGGGGGAGAATTAGATCGCGATGGGAAAAAATTCGG
TTAAGGCCAGGGGGAAAGAAAAAATATAAATTAAAACATATAGTATGGGCAAGCAGGGAGCTAGAACGAT
TCGCAGTTAATCCTGGCCTGTTAGAAACATCANAAGGCTGTAGACAAATACTGGGACAGCTACNACCATC
CCTTCAGACAGGATCAGAANAACTTAGATCATTATATAATACAGTANCAACCCTCTATTGTGTGCATCAN
AGGATAGAGATAAAAGACACCAAGGAAGCTTTAGACNAGATAGAGGAAGAGCAAAACNNNAGTAAGANCN
ACCGGCACAGCAAGCGGGNNNCTGATNNNNNNNACCTGGGAGGAGGANANNNNNNGGGACAATTNNNAAN
TGAATTATATAAATATN
